Addgene plasmid #63404: pFusX3-59
Purpose: Encodes RVD positions 7-9 in TALEN assembly
Depositing lab: Stephen Ekker. Depositing organization: Mayo Foundation for Medical Education and Research. Publication: FusX: A rapid one-step TALE assembly system for genome science. Ma AC, McNulty MS, Tanya PL, Jarryd CM, Martinez-Galvez G, Argue DP, Lee HB, Urban MD, Bullard CE, Blackburn PR, Man TK, Clark KJ, Ekker SC. Hum Gene Ther. 2016 Jun;27(6):451-63. doi: 10.1089/hum.2015.172 PubMed 26854857.
Backbone
  Vector backbone: FusX3
  Backbone size w/o insert (bp): 3015
  Vector type: TALEN
Growth in bacteria
  Bacterial resistance: Spectinomycin, 50 μg/mL
  Growth temperature: 37°C
  Growth strain: DH5alpha
  Copy number: High Copy
Gene/Insert
  Gene/Insert name: NG NN NN (alt name: X3_TGG)
  Species: Synthetic
  Mutation: none
  Cloning method: Restriction Enzyme; 5′ cloning site BsaI (destroyed during cloning); 3′ cloning site BsaI (destroyed during cloning)
  Sequencing primers: 5′ pCR8_F1; 3′ pCR8_R1
Terms and licenses: Academic/Nonprofit Terms; Industry Terms: Not Available to Industry
How to cite: pFusX3-59 was a gift from Stephen Ekker (Addgene plasmid # 63404 ; http://n2t.net/addgene:63404 ; RRID:Addgene_63404)
