[The description below was written by a language model from this plasmid's Addgene catalogue record.]
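Description:
pFusX3-59 is a bacterial library plasmid from the FusX system, a one-step method for assembling TALE repeat arrays for genome-editing applications such as TALENs. It is built on the FusX3 backbone (about 3 kb without insert), is maintained at high copy in E. coli, and is selected with spectinomycin. The record does not list the origin of replication or provide a feature table, so the backbone elements beyond the resistance marker are not documented here; the use of pCR8-type sequencing primers suggests a pCR8-derived backbone, but this is not stated explicitly.

The payload is a synthetic, pre-assembled trimer of TALE repeat modules carrying the repeat-variable diresidues NG, NN and NN, designated X3_TGG. In the standard TALE code, NG recognises thymine and NN recognises guanine (with some tolerance for adenine), so this unit specifies the triplet TGG. Within the FusX scheme it supplies RVD positions 7 to 9 of the final array. The trimer was inserted through BsaI sites that were destroyed in the process, consistent with Golden Gate-style cloning using type IIS enzymes, in which cutting outside the recognition site leaves defined overhangs that dictate the order of assembly.

The plasmid carries no expression cassette of its own according to the record and serves purely as a building block. A user picks the library member matching the desired bases at positions 7 to 9 and combines it with the corresponding plasmids for the other positions and a receiver vector to build a complete custom TALE DNA-binding domain targeted to a chosen genomic sequence.
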