>Addgene plasmid #63404 | pFusX3-59 | depositor partial sequence | sequence record 105326 | pFusX3_TGG
AGTCTTAAGCGTCTCCATGGCCTGACCCCGGACCAAGTGGTGGCTATCGCCAGCAACGGTGGCGGCAAGC
AAGCGCTCGAAACGGTGCAGCGGCTGTTGCCGGTGCTGTGCCAGGACCATGGCCTCACACCCGATCAGGT
CGTGGCTATCGCCAGCAACAATGGCGGCAAGCAAGCGCTCGAAACGGTGCAGCGGCTGTTGCCGGTGCTG
TGCCAGGACCATGGCCTGACCCCGGACCAAGTGGTGGCTATCGCCAGCAACAATGGCGGCAAGCAAGCGC
TCGAAACGGTGCAGCGGCTGTTGCCGGTGCTGTGCCAGGACCATGGCCTGCGAGACGTC
