>Addgene plasmid #63404 | pFusX3-59 | depositor partial sequence | sequence record 105327 | FusX3
CGTCTCCATGGCCTGACCCCGGACCAAGTGGTGGCTATCGAGACCGGCGCCGCTACGGGCGCGTCCCATT
CGCCATTCAGGCTGCGCAACTGTTGGGAAGGGCGATCGGTGCGGGCTCTTCGCTATTACGCCAGCTGGCG
AAAGGGGGATGTGCTGCAAGGCGATTAAGTTGGGAACGCCAGGGTTTTCCCAGTCACGACGTTGTAAAAC
GACGGCCAGTGAGCGCGCGTAATCGACTCACTATAGGGCGAATTGGGTACCGGGCCCCCCCTCGAGGTCC
TCCAGCTTTTGTTCCCTTTAGTGAGGGTTAATTGCGCGCTTGGCGTAATCATGGTCATAGCTGTTTCCTG
TGTGAAATTGTTATCCGCTCACAATTCCACACAACATACGAGCCGGAAGCATAAAGTGTAAAGCCTGGGG
TGCCTAATGAGTGAGCTAACTCACATTAATTGCGTTGCGCTCACTGCCCGCTTTCCACCGGTGGTCTCTG
GCGGCAAGCAAGCGCTCGAAACGGTGCAGCGGCTGTTGCCGGTGCTGTGCCAGGACCATGGCCTGCGAGA
CGTCTAGACCAGCCAGGACAGAAATGCCTCGACTTCGCTGCTACCCAAGGTTGCCGGGTGACGCACACCG
TGGAAACGGATGAAGGCACGAACCCAGTGGACATAAGCCTGTTCGGTTCGTAAGCTGTAATGCAAGTAGC
GTATGCGCTCACGCAACTGGTCCAGAACCTTGACCGAACGCAGCGGTGGTAACGGCGCAGTGGCGGTTTT
CATGGCTTGTTATGACTGTTTTTTTGGGGTACAGTCTATGCCTCGGGCATCCAAGCAGCAAGCGCGTTAC
GCCGTGGGTCGATGTTTGATGTTATGGAGCAGCAACGATGTTACGCAGCAGGGCAGTCGCCCTAAAACAA
AGTTAAACATTATGAGGGAAGCGGTGATCGCCGAAGTATCGACTCAACTATCAGAGGTAGTTGGCGTCAT
CGAGCGCCATCTCGAACCGACGTTGCTGGCCGTACATTTGTACGGCTCCGCAGTGGATGGCGGCCTGAAG
CCACACAGTGATATTGATTTGCTGGTTACGGTGACCGTAAGGCTTGATGAAACAACGCGGCGAGCTTTGA
TCAACGACCTTTTGGAAACTTCGGCTTCCCCTGGAGAGAGCGAGATTCTCCGCGCTGTAGAAGTCACCAT
TGTTGTGCACGACGACATCATTCCGTGGCGTTATCCAGCTAAGCGCGAACTGCAATTTGGAGAATGGCAG
CGCAATGACATTCTTGCAGGTATCTTCGAGCCAGCCACGATCGACATTGATCTGGCTATCTTGCTGACAA
AAGCAAGAGAACATAGCGTTGCCTTGGTAGGTCCAGCGGCGGAGGAACTCTTTGATCCGGTTCCTGAACA
GGATCTATTTGAGGCGCTAAATGAAACCTTAACGCTATGGAACTCGCCGCCCGACTGGGCTGGCGATGAG
CGAAATGTAGTGCTTACGTTGTCCCGCATTTGGTACAGCGCAGTAACCGGCAAAATCGCGCCGAAGGATG
TCGCTGCCGACTGGGCAATGGAGCGCCTGCCGGCCCAGTATCAGCCCGTCATACTTGAAGCTAGACAGGC
TTATCTTGGACAAGAAGAAGATCGCTTGGCCTCGCGCGCAGATCAGTTGGAAGAATTTGTCCACTACGTG
AAAGGCGAGATCACCAAGGTAGTCGGCAAATAACCCTCGAGCCACCCATGACCAAAATCCCTTAACGTGA
GTTACGCGTCGTTCCACTGAGCGTCAGACCCCGTAGAAAAGATCAAAGGATCTTCTTGAGATCCTTTTTT
TCTGCGCGTAATCTGCTGCTTGCAAACAAAAAAACCACCGCTACCAGCGGTGGTTTGTTTGCCGGATCAA
GAGCTACCAACTCTTTTTCCGAAGGTAACTGGCTTCAGCAGAGCGCAGATACCAAATACTGTCCTTCTAG
TGTAGCCGTAGTTAGGCCACCACTTCAAGAACTCTGTAGCACCGCCTACATACCTCGCTCTGCTAATCCT
GTTACCAGTGGCTGCTGCCAGTGGCGATAAGTCGTGTCTTACCGGGTTGGACTCAAGACGATAGTTACCG
GATAAGGCGCAGCGGTCGGGCTGAACGGGGGGTTCGTGCACACAGCCCAGCTTGGAGCGAACGACCTACA
CCGAACTGAGATACCTACAGCGTGAGCATTGAGAAAGCGCCACGCTTCCCGAAGGGAGAAAGGCGGACAG
GTATCCGGTAAGCGGCAGGGTCGGAACAGGAGAGCGCACGAGGGAGCTTCCAGGGGGAAACGCCTGGTAT
CTTTATAGTCCTGTCGGGTTTCGCCACCTCTGACTTGAGCGTCGATTTTTGTGATGCTCGTCAGGGGGGC
GGAGCCTATGGAAAAACGCCAGCAACGCGGCCTTTTTACGGTTCCTGGCCTTTTGCTGGCCTTTTGCTCA
CATGTTCTTTCCTGCGTTATCCCCTGATTCTGTGGATAACCGTATTACCGCCTTTGAGTGAGCTGATACC
GCTCGCCGCAGCCGAACGACCGAGCGCAGCGAGTCAGTGAGCGAGGAAGCGGAAGAGCGCCCAATACGCA
AACCGCCTCTCCCCGCGCGTTGGCCGATTCATTAATGCAGCTGGCACGACAGGTTTCCCGACTGGAAAGC
GGGCAGTGAGCGCAACGCAATTAATACGCGTACCGCTAGCCAGGAAGAGTTTGTAGAAACGCAAAAAGGC
CATCCGTCAGGATGGCCTTCTGCTTAGTTTGATGCCTGGCAGTTTATGGCGGGCGTCCTGCCCGCCACCC
TCCGGGCCGTTGCTTCACAACGTTCAAATCCGCTCCCGGCGGATTTGTCCTACTCAGGAGAGCGTTCACC
GACAAACAACAGATAAAACGAAAGGCCCAGTCTTCCGACTGAGCCTTTCGTTTTATTTGATGCCTGGCAG
TTCCCTACTCTCGCGTTAACGCTAGCATGGATGTTTTCCCAGTCACGACGTTGTAAAACGACGGCCAGTC
TTAAG
