>Addgene plasmid #63404 | pFusX3-59 | addgene partial sequence | sequence record 115436 | pCR8_R1 5'-cgaaccgaacaggcttatgt-3'
GTGCGTCACCCGGCAACCTTGGGTAGCAGCGAAGTCGAGGCATTTCTGTCCTGGCTGGTCTAGACGTCTC
GCAGGCCATGGTCCTGGCACAGCACCGGCAACAGCCGCTGCACCGTTTCGAGCGCTTGCTTGCCGCCATT
GTTGCTGGCGATAGCCACCACTTGGTCCGGGGTCAGGCCATGGTCCTGGCACAGCACCGGCAACAGCCGC
TGCACCGTTTCGAGCGCTTGCTTGCCGCCATTGTTGCTGGCGATAGCCACGACCTGATCGGGTGTGAGGC
CATGGTCCTGGCACAGCACCGGCAACAGCCGCTGCACCGTTTCGAGCGCTTGCTTGCCGCCACCGTTGCT
GGCGATAGCCACCACTTGGTCCGGGGTCAGGCCATGGAGACGCTTAAGACTGGCCGTCGTTTTACAACGT
CGTGACTGGGAAAACATCCATGCTAGCGTTAACGCGAGAGTAGGGAACTGCCAGGCATCAAATAAAACGA
AAGGCTCAGTCGGAAGACTGGGCCTTTCGTTTTATCTGTTGTTTGTCGGTGAACGCTCTCCTGAGTAGGA
CAAATCCGCCGGGAGCGGATTTGAACGTTGTGAAGCAACGGCCCGGAGGGTGGCGGGCAGGACGCCCGCC
ATAAACTGCCAGGCATCAAACTAAGCAGAAGGCCA
